>Addgene plasmid #104181 | CRY2(neutral2-6)-mCherry | depositor full sequence | sequence record 197492 | CRY2(neutral2-6)-mCherry sequence 6186 bps
TAGTTATTAATAGTAATCAATTACGGGGTCATTAGTTCATAGCCCATATATGGAGTTCCGCGTTACATAA
CTTACGGTAAATGGCCCGCCTGGCTGACCGCCCAACGACCCCCGCCCATTGACGTCAATAATGACGTATG
TTCCCATAGTAACGCCAATAGGGACTTTCCATTGACGTCAATGGGTGGAGTATTTACGGTAAACTGCCCA
CTTGGCAGTACATCAAGTGTATCATATGCCAAGTACGCCCCCTATTGACGTCAATGACGGTAAATGGCCC
GCCTGGCATTATGCCCAGTACATGACCTTATGGGACTTTCCTACTTGGCAGTACATCTACGTATTAGTCA
TCGCTATTACCATGGTGATGCGGTTTTGGCAGTACATCAATGGGCGTGGATAGCGGTTTGACTCACGGGG
ATTTCCAAGTCTCCACCCCATTGACGTCAATGGGAGTTTGTTTTGGCACCAAAATCAACGGGACTTTCCA
AAATGTCGTAACAACTCCGCCCCATTGACGCAAATGGGCGGTAGGCGTGTACGGTGGGAGGTCTATATAA
GCAGAGCTGGTTTAGTGAACCGTCAGATCCGCTAGCGCTACCGGACTCAGATCTCGAGGCCACCATGTCT
TCAGGATCATCTACTATAGTTTGGTTTAGAAGAGACCTAAGGATTGAGGATAATCCTGCATTAGCAGCAG
CTGCTCACGAAGGATCTGTTTTTCCTGTCTTCATTTGGTGTCCTGAAGAAGAAGGACAGTTTTATCCTGG
AAGAGCTTCAAGATGGTGGATGAAACAATCACTTGCTCACTTATCTCAATCCTTGAAGGCTCTTGGATCT
GACCTCACTTTAATCAAAACCCACAACACGATTTCAGCGATCTTGGATTGTATCCGCGTTACCGGTGCTA
CAAAAGTCGTCTTTAACCACCTCTATGATCCTGTTTCGTTAGTTCGGGACCATACCGTAAAGGAGAAGCT
GGTGGAACGTGGGATCTCTGTGCAAAGCTACAATGGAGATCTATTGTATGAACCGTGGGAGATATACTGC
GAAAAGGGCAAACCTTTTACGAGTTTCAATTCTTACTGGAAGAAATGCTTAGATATGTCGATTGAATCCG
TTATGCTTCCTCCTCCTTGGCGGTTGATGCCAATAACTGCAGCGGCTGAAGCGATTTGGGCGTGTTCGAT
TGAAGAACTAGGGCTGGAGAATGAGGCCGAGAAACCGAGCAATGCGTTGTTAACTAGAGCTTGGTCTCCA
GGATGGAGCAATGCTGATAAGTTACTAAATGAGTTCATCGAGAAGCAGTTGATAGATTATGCAAAGAACA
GCAAGAAAGTTGTTGGGAATTCTACTTCACTACTTTCTCCGTATCTCCATTTCGGGGAAATAAGCGTCAG
ACACGTTTTCCAGTGTGCCCGGATGAAACAAATTATATGGGCAAGAGATAAGAACAGTGAAGGAGAAGAA
AGTGCAGATCTTTTTCTTAGGGGAATCGGTTTAAGAGAGTATTCTCGGTATATATGTTTCAACTTCCCGT
TTACTCACGAGCAATCGTTGTTGAGTCATCTTCGGTTTTTCCCTTGGGATGCTGATGTTGATAAGTTCAA
GGCCTGGAGACAAGGCAGGACCGGTTATCCGTTGGTGGATGCCGGAATGAGAGAGCTTTGGGCTACCGGA
TGGATGCATAACAGAATAAGAGTGATTGTTTCAAGCTTTGCTGTGAAGTTTCTTCTCCTTCCATGGAAAT
GGGGAATGAAGTATTTCTGGGATACACTTTTGGATGCTGATTTGGAATGTGACATCCTTGGCTGGCAGTA
TATCTCTGGGAGTATCCCCGATGGCCACGAGCTTGATCGCTTGGACAATCCCGCGTTACAAGGCGCCAAA
TATGACCCAGAAGGTGAGTACATAAGGCAATGGCTTCCCGAGCTTGCGAGATTGCCAACTGAATGGATCC
ATCATCCATGGGACGCTCCTTTAACCGTACTCAAAGCTTCTGGTGTGGAACTCGGAACAAACTATGCGAA
ACCCATTGTAGACATCGACACAGCTCGTGAGCTACTAGCTAAAGCTATTTCAAGAACCCGTGAAGCACAG
ATCATGATCGGAGCAGCAGCCCGGGATCCACCGGTCGCCACCATGGTGAGCAAGGGCGAGGAGGATAACA
TGGCCATCATCAAGGAGTTCATGCGCTTCAAGGTGCACATGGAGGGCTCCGTGAACGGCCACGAGTTCGA
GATCGAGGGCGAGGGCGAGGGCCGCCCCTACGAGGGCACCCAGACCGCCAAGCTGAAGGTGACCAAGGGT
GGCCCCCTGCCCTTCGCCTGGGACATCCTGTCCCCTCAGTTCATGTACGGCTCCAAGGCCTACGTGAAGC
ACCCCGCCGACATCCCCGACTACTTGAAGCTGTCCTTCCCCGAGGGCTTCAAGTGGGAGCGCGTGATGAA
CTTCGAGGACGGCGGCGTGGTGACCGTGACCCAGGACTCCTCCCTGCAGGACGGCGAGTTCATCTACAAG
GTGAAGCTGCGCGGCACCAACTTCCCCTCCGACGGCCCCGTAATGCAGAAGAAGACCATGGGCTGGGAGG
CCTCCTCCGAGCGGATGTACCCCGAGGACGGCGCCCTGAAGGGCGAGATCAAGCAGAGGCTGAAGCTGAA
GGACGGCGGCCACTACGACGCTGAGGTCAAGACCACCTACAAGGCCAAGAAGCCCGTGCAGCTGCCCGGC
GCCTACAACGTCAACATCAAGTTGGACATCACCTCCCACAACGAGGACTACACCATCGTGGAACAGTACG
AACGCGCCGAGGGCCGCCACTCCACCGGCGGCATGGACGAGCTGTACAAGTAGCGGCCGCGACTCTAGAT
CATAATCAGCCATACCACATTTGTAGAGGTTTTACTTGCTTTAAAAAACCTCCCACACCTCCCCCTGAAC
CTGAAACATAAAATGAATGCAATTGTTGTTGTTAACTTGTTTATTGCAGCTTATAATGGTTACAAATAAA
GCAATAGCATCACAAATTTCACAAATAAAGCATTTTTTTCACTGCATTCTAGTTGTGGTTTGTCCAAACT
CATCAATGTATCTTAAGGCGTAAATTGTAAGCGTTAATATTTTGTTAAAATTCGCGTTAAATTTTTGTTA
AATCAGCTCATTTTTTAACCAATAGGCCGAAATCGGCAAAATCCCTTATAAATCAAAAGAATAGACCGAG
ATAGGGT
[37 nt withheld, positions 3228-3264]
AAAGAACGTGGACTCCAACGTCAAAGG
[49 nt withheld, positions 3292-3340]
T
[91 nt withheld, positions 3342-3432]
G
[124 nt withheld, positions 3434-3557]
CAGGTGGCACTTTTCGGGGAAATGTGCGCGGAACCCCTATTTGTTTATTTTTCTAAATACATTCAAATAT
GTATCCGCTCATGAGACAATAACCCTGATAAATGCTTCAATAATATTGAAAAAGGAAGAGTCCTGAGGCG
GAAAGAACCAGCTGTGGAATGTGTGTCAGTTAGGGTGTGGAAAGTCCCCAGGCTCCCCAGCAGGCAGAAG
TATGCAAAGCATGCATCTCAATTAGTCAGCAACCAGGTGTGGAAAGTCCCCAGGCTCCCCAGCAGGCAGA
AGTATGCAAAGCATGCATCTCAATTAGTCAGCAACCATAGTCCCGCCCCTAACTCCGCCCATCCCGCCCC
TAACTCCGCCCAGTTCCGCCCATTCTCCGCCCCATGGCTGACTAATTTTTTTTATTTATGCAGAGGCCGA
GGCCGCCTCGGCCTCTGAGCTATTCCAGAAGTAGTGAGGAGGCTTTTTTGGAGGCCTAGGCTTTTGCAAA
GATCGATCAAGAGACAGGATGAGGATCGTTTCGCATGATTGAACAAGATGGATTGCACGCAGGTTCTCCG
GCCGCTTGGGTGGAGAGGCTATTCGGCTATGACTGGGCACAACAGACAATCGGCTGCTCTGATGCCGCCG
TGTTCCGGCTGTCAGCGCAGGGGCGCCCGGTTCTTTTTGTCAAGACCGACCTGTCCGGTGCCCTGAATGA
ACTGCAAGACGAGGCAGCGCGGCTATCGTGGCTGGCCACGACGGGCGTTCCTTGCGCAGCTGTGCTCGAC
GTTGTCACTGAAGCGGGAAGGGACTGGCTGCTATTGGGCGAAGTGCCGGGGCAGGATCTCCTGTCATCTC
ACCTTGCTCCTGCCGAGAAAGTATCCATCATGGCTGATGCAATGCGGCGGCTGCATACGCTTGATCCGGC
TACCTGCCCATTCGACCACCAAGCGAAACATCGCATCGAGCGAGCACGTACTCGGATGGAAGCCGGTCTT
GTCGATCAGGATGATCTGGACGAAGAGCATCAGGGGCTCGCGCCAGCCGAACTGTTCGCCAGGCTCAAGG
CGAGCATGCCCGACGGCGAGGATCTCGTCGTGACCCATGGCGATGCCTGCTTGCCGAATATCATGGTGGA
AAATGGCCGCTTTTCTGGATTCATCGACTGTGGCCGGCTGGGTGTGGCGGACCGCTATCAGGACATAGCG
TTGGCTACCCGTGATATTGCTGAAGAGCTTGGCGGCGAATGGGCTGACCGCTTCCTCGTGCTTTACGGTA
TCGCCGCTCCCGATTCGCAGCGCATCGCCTTCTATCGCCTTCTTGACGAGTTCTTCTGAGCGGGACTCTG
GGGTTCGAAATGACCGACCAAGCGACGCCCAACCTGCCATCACGAGATTTCGATTCCACCGCCGCCTTCT
ATGAAAGGTTGGGCTTCGGAATCGTTTTCCGGGACGCCGGCTGGATGATCCTCCAGCGCGGGGATCTCAT
GCTGGAGTTCTTCGCCCACCCTAGGGGGAGGCTAACTGAAACACGGAAGGAGACAATACCGGAAGGAACC
CGCGCTATGACGGCAATAAAAAGACAGAATAAAACGCACGGTGTTGGGTCGTTTGTTCATAAACGCGGGG
TTCGGTCCCAGGGCTGGCACTCTGTCGATACCCCACCGAGACCCCATTGGGGCCAATACGCCCGCGTTTC
TTCCTTTTCCCCACCCCACCCCCCAAGTTCGGGTGAAGGCCCAGGGCTCGCAGCCAACGTCGGGGCGGCA
GGCCCTGCCATAGCCTCAGGTTACTCATATATACTTTAGATTGATTTAAAACTTCATTTTTAATTTAAAA
GGATCTAGGTGAAGATCCTTTTTGATAATCTCATGACCAAAATCCCTTAACGTGAGTTTTCGTTCCACTG
AGCGTCAGACCCCGTAGAAAAGATCAAAGGATCTTCTTGAGATCCTTTTTTTCTGCGCGTAATCTGCTGC
TTGCAAACAAAAAAACCACCGCTACCAGCGGTGGTTTGTTTGCCGGATCAAGAGCTACCAACTCTTTTTC
CGAAGGTAACTGGCTTCAGCAGAGCGCAGATACCAAATACTGTCCTTCTAGTGTAGCCGTAGTTAGGCCA
CCACTTCAAGAACTCTGTAGCACCGCCTACATACCTCGCTCTGCTAATCCTGTTACCAGTGGCTGCTGCC
AGTGGCGATAAGTCGTGTCTTACCGGGTTGGACTCAAGACGATAGTTACCGGATAAGGCGCAGCGGTCGG
GCTGAACGGGGGGTTCGTGCACACAGCCCAGCTTGGAGCGAACGACCTACACCGAACTGAGATACCTACA
GCGTGAGCTATGAGAAAGCGCCACGCTTCCCGAAGGGAGAAAGGCGGACAGGTATCCGGTAAGCGGCAGG
GTCGGAACAGGAGAGCGCACGAGGGAGCTTCCAGGGGGAAACGCCTGGTATCTTTATAGTCCTGTCGGGT
TTCGCCACCTCTGACTTGAGCGTCGATTTTTGTGATGCTCGTCAGGGGGGCGGAGCCTATGGAAAAACGC
CAGCAACGCGGCCTTTTTACGGTTCCTGGCCTTTTGCTGGCCTTTTGCTCACATGTTCTTTCCTGCGTTA
TCCCCTGATTCTGTGGATAACCGTATTACCGCCATGCAT
Features (pLannotate 1.2.2; 16 found; start..end, strand, type, name):
     61..364     +  enhancer       CMV enhancer: human cytomegalovirus immediate early enhancer
    365..568     +  promoter       CMV promoter: human cytomegalovirus (CMV) immediate early promoter
    591..618     +  misc_feature   MCS (fragment): multiple cloning site
    643..2118    +  CDS            CRY2PHR: N-terminal photolyase homology region of Arabidopsis thaliana cryptochrome 2 binds to CIB1 upon exposure to blue light (Kennedy et al., 2010)
   2119..2135    +  misc_feature   MCS (fragment): multiple cloning site
   2143..2853    +  CDS            mCherry: monomeric derivative of DsRed fluorescent protein (Shaner et al., 2004) mammalian codon-optimized
   2868..2951    +  CDS            large T antigen (fragment): large T antigen from SV40 (simian virus 40)
   2974..3095    +  polyA_signal   SV40 poly(A) signal: SV40 polyadenylation signal
   3129..3557    -  rep_origin     f1 ori (sequence partly withheld): f1 bacteriophage origin of replication; arrow indicates direction of (+) strand synthesis
   3584..3688    +  promoter       AmpR promoter: bla
   3690..4047    +  promoter       SV40 promoter: SV40 enhancer and early promoter
   4082..4876    +  CDS            NeoR/KanR: aminoglycoside phosphotransferase from Tn5; aph(3')-II (or nptII); confers resistance to neomycin, kanamycin, and G418 (Geneticin®)
   4897..5049    +  CDS            ble (fragment): BLE_KLEPN - Experimental evidence at protein level: Swiss-Prot protein existence level 1. Binding protein with a strong affinity to the bleomycin family of antibiotics. Binds to CL990; an antimitotic-antibiotic compound. From Klebsiella pneumoniae.
   5108..5155    +  polyA_signal   HSV TK poly(A) signal: herpes simplex virus thymidine kinase polyadenylation signal (Cole and Stacy, 1985)
   5246..5262    -  polyA_signal   bGH poly(A) signal (fragment): bovine growth hormone polyadenylation signal
   5484..6072    +  rep_origin     ori: high-copy-number ColE1/pMB1/pBR322/pUC origin of replication
