>Addgene plasmid #104181 | CRY2(neutral2-6)-mCherry | addgene full sequence | sequence record 200876 | Addgene NGS Result
GTTATTAATAGTAATCAATTACGGGGTCATTAGTTCATAGCCCATATATGGAGTTCCGCGTTACATAACT
TACGGTAAATGGCCCGCCTGGCTGACCGCCCAACGACCCCCGCCCATTGACGTCAATAATGACGTATGTT
CCCATAGTAACGCCAATAGGGACTTTCCATTGACGTCAATGGGTGGAGTATTTACGGTAAACTGCCCACT
TGGCAGTACATCAAGTGTATCATATGCCAAGTACGCCCCCTATTGACGTCAATGACGGTAAATGGCCCGC
CTGGCATTATGCCCAGTACATGACCTTATGGGACTTTCCTACTTGGCAGTACATCTACGTATTAGTCATC
GCTATTACCATGGTGATGCGGTTTTGGCAGTACATCAATGGGCGTGGATAGCGGTTTGACTCACGGGGAT
TTCCAAGTCTCCACCCCATTGACGTCAATGGGAGTTTGTTTTGGCACCAAAATCAACGGGACTTTCCAAA
ATGTCGTAACAACTCCGCCCCATTGACGCAAATGGGCGGTAGGCGTGTACGGTGGGAGGTCTATATAAGC
AGAGCTGGTTTAGTGAACCGTCAGATCCGCTAGCGCTACCGGACTCAGATCTCGAGGCCACCATGTCTTC
AGGATCATCTACTATAGTTTGGTTTAGAAGAGACCTAAGGATTGAGGATAATCCTGCATTAGCAGCAGCT
GCTCACGAAGGATCTGTTTTTCCTGTCTTCATTTGGTGTCCTGAAGAAGAAGGACAGTTTTATCCTGGAA
GAGCTTCAAGATGGTGGATGAAACAATCACTTGCTCACTTATCTCAATCCTTGAAGGCTCTTGGATCTGA
CCTCACTTTAATCAAAACCCACAACACGATTTCAGCGATCTTGGATTGTATCCGCGTTACCGGTGCTACA
AAAGTCGTCTTTAACCACCTCTATGATCCTGTTTCGTTAGTTCGGGACCATACCGTAAAGGAGAAGCTGG
TGGAACGTGGGATCTCTGTGCAAAGCTACAATGGAGATCTATTGTATGAACCGTGGGAGATATACTGCGA
AAAGGGCAAACCTTTTACGAGTTTCAATTCTTACTGGAAGAAATGCTTAGATATGTCGATTGAATCCGTT
ATGCTTCCTCCTCCTTGGCGGTTGATGCCAATAACTGCAGCGGCTGAAGCGATTTGGGCGTGTTCGATTG
AAGAACTAGGGCTGGAGAATGAGGCCGAGAAACCGAGCAATGCGTTGTTAACTAGAGCTTGGTCTCCAGG
ATGGAGCAATGCTGATAAGTTACTAAATGAGTTCATCGAGAAGCAGTTGATAGATTATGCAAAGAACAGC
AAGAAAGTTGTTGGGAATTCTACTTCACTACTTTCTCCGTATCTCCATTTCGGGGAAATAAGCGTCAGAC
ACGTTTTCCAGTGTGCCCGGATGAAACAAATTATATGGGCAAGAGATAAGAACAGTGAAGGAGAAGAAAG
TGCAGATCTTTTTCTTAGGGGAATCGGTTTAAGAGAGTATTCTCGGTATATATGTTTCAACTTCCCGTTT
ACTCACGAGCAATCGTTGTTGAGTCATCTTCGGTTTTTCCCTTGGGATGCTGATGTTGATAAGTTCAAGG
CCTGGAGACAAGGCAGGACCGGTTATCCGTTGGTGGATGCCGGAATGAGAGAGCTTTGGGCTACCGGATG
GATGCATAACAGAATAAGAGTGATTGTTTCAAGCTTTGCTGTGAAGTTTCTTCTCCTTCCATGGAAATGG
GGAATGAAGTATTTCTGGGATACACTTTTGGATGCTGATTTGGAATGTGACATCCTTGGCTGGCAGTATA
TCTCTGGGAGTATCCCCGATGGCCACGAGCTTGATCGCTTGGACAATCCCGCGTTACAAGGCGCCAAATA
TGACCCAGAAGGTGAGTACATAAGGCAATGGCTTCCCGAGCTTGCGAGATTGCCAACTGAATGGATCCAT
CATCCATGGGACGCTCCTTTAACCGTACTCAAAGCTTCTGGTGTGGAACTCGGAACAAACTATGCGAAAC
CCATTGTAGACATCGACACAGCTCGTGAGCTACTAGCTAAAGCTATTTCAAGAACCCGTGAAGCACAGAT
CATGATCGGAGCAGCAGCCCGGGATCCACCGGTCGCCACCATGGTGAGCAAGGGCGAGGAGGATAACATG
GCCATCATCAAGGAGTTCATGCGCTTCAAGGTGCACATGGAGGGCTCCGTGAACGGCCACGAGTTCGAGA
TCGAGGGCGAGGGCGAGGGCCGCCCCTACGAGGGCACCCAGACCGCCAAGCTGAAGGTGACCAAGGGTGG
CCCCCTGCCCTTCGCCTGGGACATCCTGTCCCCTCAGTTCATGTACGGCTCCAAGGCCTACGTGAAGCAC
CCCGCCGACATCCCCGACTACTTGAAGCTGTCCTTCCCCGAGGGCTTCAAGTGGGAGCGCGTGATGAACT
TCGAGGACGGCGGCGTGGTGACCGTGACCCAGGACTCCTCCCTGCAGGACGGCGAGTTCATCTACAAGGT
GAAGCTGCGCGGCACCAACTTCCCCTCCGACGGCCCCGTAATGCAGAAGAAGACCATGGGCTGGGAGGCC
TCCTCCGAGCGGATGTACCCCGAGGACGGCGCCCTGAAGGGCGAGATCAAGCAGAGGCTGAAGCTGAAGG
ACGGCGGCCACTACGACGCTGAGGTCAAGACCACCTACAAGGCCAAGAAGCCCGTGCAGCTGCCCGGCGC
CTACAACGTCAACATCAAGTTGGACATCACCTCCCACAACGAGGACTACACCATCGTGGAACAGTACGAA
CGCGCCGAGGGCCGCCACTCCACCGGCGGCATGGACGAGCTGTACAAGTAAAGCGGCCGCGACTCTAGAT
CATAATCAGCCATACCACATTTGTAGAGGTTTTACTTGCTTTAAAAAACCTCCCACACCTCCCCCTGAAC
CTGAAACATAAAATGAATGCAATTGTTGTTGTTAACTTGTTTATTGCAGCTTATAATGGTTACAAATAAA
GCAATAGCATCACAAATTTCACAAATAAAGCATTTTTTTCACTGCATTCTAGTTGTGGTTTGTCCAAACT
CATCAATGTATCTTAAGGCGTAAATTGTAAGCGTTAATATTTTGTTAAAATTCGCGTTAAATTTTTGTTA
AATCAGCTCATTTTTTAACCAATAGGCCGAAATCGGCAAAATCCCTTATAAATCAAAAGAATAGACCGAG
ATAGGGT
[37 nt withheld, positions 3228-3264]
AAAGAACGTGGACTCCAACGTCAAAGG
[49 nt withheld, positions 3292-3340]
T
[91 nt withheld, positions 3342-3432]
G
[124 nt withheld, positions 3434-3557]
CAGGTGGCACTTTTCGGGGAAATGTGCGCGGAACCCCTATTTGTTTATTTTTCTAAATACATTCAAATAT
GTATCCGCTCATGAGACAATAACCCTGATAAATGCTTCAATAATATTGAAAAAGGAAGAGTCCTGAGGCG
GAAAGAACCAGCTGTGGAATGTGTGTCAGTTAGGGTGTGGAAAGTCCCCAGGCTCCCCAGCAGGCAGAAG
TATGCAAAGCATGCATCTCAATTAGTCAGCAACCAGGTGTGGAAAGTCCCCAGGCTCCCCAGCAGGCAGA
AGTATGCAAAGCATGCATCTCAATTAGTCAGCAACCATAGTCCCGCCCCTAACTCCGCCCATCCCGCCCC
TAACTCCGCCCAGTTCCGCCCATTCTCCGCCCCATGGCTGACTAATTTTTTTTATTTATGCAGAGGCCGA
GGCCGCCTCGGCCTCTGAGCTATTCCAGAAGTAGTGAGGAGGCTTTTTTGGAGGCCTAGGCTTTTGCAAA
GATCGATCAAGAGACAGGATGAGGATCGTTTCGCATGATTGAACAAGATGGATTGCACGCAGGTTCTCCG
GCCGCTTGGGTGGAGAGGCTATTCGGCTATGACTGGGCACAACAGACAATCGGCTGCTCTGATGCCGCCG
TGTTCCGGCTGTCAGCGCAGGGGCGCCCGGTTCTTTTTGTCAAGACCGACCTGTCCGGTGCCCTGAATGA
ACTGCAAGACGAGGCAGCGCGGCTATCGTGGCTGGCCACGACGGGCGTTCCTTGCGCAGCTGTGCTCGAC
GTTGTCACTGAAGCGGGAAGGGACTGGCTGCTATTGGGCGAAGTGCCGGGGCAGGATCTCCTGTCATCTC
ACCTTGCTCCTGCCGAGAAAGTATCCATCATGGCTGATGCAATGCGGCGGCTGCATACGCTTGATCCGGC
TACCTGCCCATTCGACCACCAAGCGAAACATCGCATCGAGCGAGCACGTACTCGGATGGAAGCCGGTCTT
GTCGATCAGGATGATCTGGACGAAGAGCATCAGGGGCTCGCGCCAGCCGAACTGTTCGCCAGGCTCAAGG
CGAGCATGCCCGACGGCGAGGATCTCGTCGTGACCCATGGCGATGCCTGCTTGCCGAATATCATGGTGGA
AAATGGCCGCTTTTCTGGATTCATCGACTGTGGCCGGCTGGGTGTGGCGGACCGCTATCAGGACATAGCG
TTGGCTACCCGTGATATTGCTGAAGAGCTTGGCGGCGAATGGGCTGACCGCTTCCTCGTGCTTTACGGTA
TCGCCGCTCCCGATTCGCAGCGCATCGCCTTCTATCGCCTTCTTGACGAGTTCTTCTGAGCGGGACTCTG
GGGTTCGAAATGACCGACCAAGCGACGCCCAACCTGCCATCACGAGATTTCGATTCCACCGCCGCCTTCT
ATGAAAGGTTGGGCTTCGGAATCGTTTTCCGGGACGCCGGCTGGATGATCCTCCAGCGCGGGGATCTCAT
GCTGGAGTTCTTCGCCCACCCTAGGGGGAGGCTAACTGAAACACGGAAGGAGACAATACCGGAAGGAACC
CGCGCTATGACGGCAATAAAAAGACAGAATAAAACGCACGGTGTTGGGTCGTTTGTTCATAAACGCGGGG
TTCGGTCCCAGGGCTGGCACTCTGTCGATACCCCACCGAGACCCCATTGGGGCCAATACGCCCGCGTTTC
TTCCTTTTCCCCACCCCACCCCCCAAGTTCGGGTGAAGGCCCAGGGCTCGCAGCCAACGTCGGGGCGGCA
GGCCCTGCCATAGCCTCAGGTTACTCATATATACTTTAGATTGATTTAAAACTTCATTTTTAATTTAAAA
GGATCTAGGTGAAGATCCTTTTTGATAATCTCATGACCAAAATCCCTTAACGTGAGTTTTCGTTCCACTG
AGCGTCAGACCCCGTAGAAAAGATCAAAGGATCTTCTTGAGATCCTTTTTTTCTGCGCGTAATCTGCTGC
TTGCAAACAAAAAAACCACCGCTACCAGCGGTGGTTTGTTTGCCGGATCAAGAGCTACCAACTCTTTTTC
CGAAGGTAACTGGCTTCAGCAGAGCGCAGATACCAAATACTGTTCTTCTAGTGTAGCCGTAGTTAGGCCA
CCACTTCAAGAACTCTGTAGCACCGCCTACATACCTCGCTCTGCTAATCCTGTTACCAGTGGCTGCTGCC
AGTGGCGATAAGTCGTGTCTTACCGGGTTGGACTCAAGACGATAGTTACCGGATAAGGCGCAGCGGTCGG
GCTGAACGGGGGGTTCGTGCACACAGCCCAGCTTGGAGCGAACGACCTACACCGAACTGAGATACCTACA
GCGTGAGCTATGAGAAAGCGCCACGCTTCCCGAAGGGAGAAAGGCGGACAGGTATCCGGTAAGCGGCAGG
GTCGGAACAGGAGAGCGCACGAGGGAGCTTCCAGGGGGAAACGCCTGGTATCTTTATAGTCCTGTCGGGT
TTCGCCACCTCTGACTTGAGCGTCGATTTTTGTGATGCTCGTCAGGGGGGCGGAGCCTATGGAAAAACGC
CAGCAACGCGGCCTTTTTACGGTTCCTGGCCTTTTGCTGGCCTTTTGCTCACATGTTCTTTCCTGCGTTA
TCCCCTGATTCTGTGGATAACCGTATTACCGCCATGCATTA
Features (pLannotate 1.2.2; 16 found; start..end, strand, type, name):
     59..362     +  enhancer       CMV enhancer: human cytomegalovirus immediate early enhancer
    363..566     +  promoter       CMV promoter: human cytomegalovirus (CMV) immediate early promoter
    589..616     +  misc_feature   MCS (fragment): multiple cloning site
    641..2116    +  CDS            CRY2PHR: N-terminal photolyase homology region of Arabidopsis thaliana cryptochrome 2 binds to CIB1 upon exposure to blue light (Kennedy et al., 2010)
   2117..2133    +  misc_feature   MCS (fragment): multiple cloning site
   2141..2848    +  CDS            mCherry: mCherry is a basic (constitutively fluorescent) red fluorescent protein published in 2004, derived from Discosoma sp.. It is reported to be a very rapidly-maturing monomer with low acid sensitivity.
   2868..2951    +  CDS            large T antigen (fragment): large T antigen from SV40 (simian virus 40)
   2974..3095    +  polyA_signal   SV40 poly(A) signal: SV40 polyadenylation signal
   3129..3557    -  rep_origin     f1 ori (sequence partly withheld): f1 bacteriophage origin of replication; arrow indicates direction of (+) strand synthesis
   3584..3688    +  promoter       AmpR promoter: bla
   3690..4047    +  promoter       SV40 promoter: SV40 enhancer and early promoter
   4082..4876    +  CDS            NeoR/KanR: aminoglycoside phosphotransferase from Tn5; aph(3')-II (or nptII); confers resistance to neomycin, kanamycin, and G418 (Geneticin®)
   4897..5049    +  CDS            ble (fragment): BLE_KLEPN - Experimental evidence at protein level: Swiss-Prot protein existence level 1. Binding protein with a strong affinity to the bleomycin family of antibiotics. Binds to CL990; an antimitotic-antibiotic compound. From Klebsiella pneumoniae.
   5108..5155    +  polyA_signal   HSV TK poly(A) signal: herpes simplex virus thymidine kinase polyadenylation signal (Cole and Stacy, 1985)
   5246..5262    -  polyA_signal   bGH poly(A) signal (fragment): bovine growth hormone polyadenylation signal
   5484..6072    +  rep_origin     ori: high-copy-number ColE1/pMB1/pBR322/pUC origin of replication
