[The description below was written by a language model from this plasmid's Addgene catalogue record and pLannotate feature annotations shown in this document.]
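Description:
CRY2(neutral2-6)-mCherry is a mammalian expression plasmid of about 6.2 kb built on the pmCherryN1 backbone. It is propagated in E. coli through a high-copy ColE1/pUC-type origin and also carries an f1 origin for single-stranded DNA production. A single NeoR/KanR (Tn5 aminoglycoside phosphotransferase) gene serves both hosts. A bacterial bla-type promoter drives it for kanamycin selection in bacteria, and the SV40 enhancer/early promoter drives it for G418 selection in mammalian cells, with an HSV TK polyadenylation signal terminating the cassette. The short ble, bGH poly(A) and SV40 large T antigen fragments in the annotation appear to be backbone remnants rather than functional elements.

The payload is driven by the human CMV immediate early enhancer and promoter and ends at an SV40 poly(A) signal. It encodes the N-terminal photolyase homology region of Arabidopsis thaliana cryptochrome 2 (CRY2PHR), joined through a short stretch of residual multiple cloning site to a C-terminal mCherry red fluorescent protein. CRY2PHR is a blue-light-responsive module that binds CIB1 on illumination. In this variant, residues 2 to 6 are changed (K2S, M3S, D4G, K5S, K6S), replacing the charged amino acids at the extreme N-terminus with neutral ones. The insert was assembled by Gibson cloning. The mCherry tag lets the fusion's localisation and distribution be followed in live cells. The associated publication addresses CRY2 interactions for optical control of intracellular signalling, which suggests the construct is used to test how N-terminal charge affects CRY2's light-dependent behaviour. The record does not state the observed phenotype. The two annotated sequence records, one from the depositor and one from repository sequencing, differ by only two nucleotides in length and show the same feature layout.
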