Addgene plasmid #104181: CRY2(neutral2-6)-mCherry
Purpose: Expresses fusion of CRY2(neutral aa 2-6) with mCherry
Depositing lab: Bianxiao Cui. Depositing organization: Stanford University. Publication: Understanding CRY2 interactions for optical control of intracellular signaling. Duan L, Hope J, Ong Q, Lou HY, Kim N, McCarthy C, Acero V, Lin MZ, Cui B. Nat Commun. 2017 Sep 15;8(1):547. doi: 10.1038/s41467-017-00648-8. PubMed 28916751.
Backbone
  Vector backbone: pmCherryN1
  Backbone size w/o insert (bp): 4000
  Total vector size (bp): 6200
  Vector type: Mammalian Expression
Growth in bacteria
  Bacterial resistance: Kanamycin, 50 μg/mL
  Growth temperature: 37°C
  Growth strain: DH5alpha
  Copy number: Unknown
Gene/Insert
  Gene/Insert name: CRY2(neutral2-6)-mCherry (alt names: CRY2PHR; mCherry)
  Species: A. thaliana (mustard weed)
  Mutation: CRY2PHR K2S M3S D4G K5S K6S
  Promoter: CMV
  Cloning method: Gibson Cloning
  Sequencing primers: 5′ CMV forward
Terms and licenses: Academic/Nonprofit Terms; Industry Terms: Not Available to Industry
How to cite: CRY2(neutral2-6)-mCherry was a gift from Bianxiao Cui (Addgene plasmid # 104181 ; http://n2t.net/addgene:104181 ; RRID:Addgene_104181)
